Addgene plasmid #225250: pcDNA3.1(-)-qmTQ2-cAMP
Purpose: mammalian expression of qmTQ2-cAMP, a cyan fluorescent FLIM biosensor for detecting cAMP
Depositing lab: Yasushi Okada. Publication: Development of fluorescence lifetime biosensors for ATP, cAMP, citrate, and glucose using the mTurquoise2-based platform. Zhong C, Arai S, Okada Y. Cell Rep Methods. 2024 Nov 18;4(11):100902. doi: 10.1016/j.crmeth.2024.100902. PubMed 39561716.
Backbone
  Vector backbone: pcDNA3.1(-)
  Backbone size w/o insert (bp): 5427
  Vector type: Mammalian Expression
Growth in bacteria
  Bacterial resistance: Ampicillin, 100 μg/mL
  Growth temperature: 37°C
  Growth strain: DH5alpha
  Copy number: High Copy
Gene/Insert
  Gene/Insert name: qmTQ2-cAMP
  Species: Synthetic
  Insert size (bp): 1218
  Promoter: CMV promoter
  Cloning method: Restriction Enzyme; 5′ cloning site NheI (unknown if destroyed); 3′ cloning site HindIII (unknown if destroyed)
Terms and licenses: Academic/Nonprofit Terms; Industry Terms: Not Available to Industry
How to cite: pcDNA3.1(-)-qmTQ2-cAMP was a gift from Yasushi Okada (Addgene plasmid # 225250 ; http://n2t.net/addgene:225250 ; RRID:Addgene_225250)
