[The description below was written by a language model from this plasmid's Addgene catalogue record and pLannotate feature annotations shown in this document.]
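Description:
pcDNA3.1(-)-qmTQ2-cAMP is a mammalian expression plasmid built on the pcDNA3.1(-) backbone that encodes qmTQ2-cAMP, a synthetic, genetically encoded cyan biosensor that reports cAMP through changes in fluorescence lifetime (FLIM). It is propagated in E. coli as a high-copy plasmid through its ColE1/pUC-type origin and selected with ampicillin via the β-lactamase gene and its native promoter. An f1 origin is also present, a standard backbone element that allows single-stranded DNA production. For mammalian cells, an SV40 early promoter drives a neomycin/kanamycin phosphotransferase gene followed by an SV40 polyadenylation signal, which would permit selection of stable transfectants with G418. Short annotated fragments such as the ble, lacI, HIV-1 LTR and bom matches appear to be backbone remnants or incidental similarity hits rather than functional parts.

The sensor coding sequence of about 1.2 kb was cloned between the NheI and HindIII sites, downstream of the human CMV immediate-early enhancer and promoter and upstream of the bovine growth hormone polyadenylation signal. A T7 promoter sits just before the insert. The feature table shows an N-terminal cyan fluorescent protein segment, then a fragment of human RAPGEF3 (EPAC1), a protein activated by cAMP binding, then a C-terminal cyan fluorescent protein segment. This arrangement indicates that the cAMP-binding portion is inserted within the mTurquoise2-type fluorescent protein rather than fused to its end, so ligand binding can alter the chromophore environment and thus the lifetime. The automated SCFP3A and mTurquoise labels reflect close sequence relatives. The construct is used for transient or stable expression to image intracellular cAMP dynamics in mammalian cells by lifetime microscopy.
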