Features (pLannotate 1.2.2; 22 found; start..end, strand, type, name):
     28..80      -  misc_feature   bom (fragment): basis of mobility region from pBR322
    235..614     +  enhancer       CMV enhancer: human cytomegalovirus immediate early enhancer
    615..818     +  promoter       CMV promoter: human cytomegalovirus (CMV) immediate early promoter
    814..847     +  LTR            5' LTR (truncated) (fragment): truncated 5' long terminal repeat (LTR) from HIV-1
    863..881     +  promoter       T7 promoter: promoter for bacteriophage T7 RNA polymerase
    907..1341    +  CDS            SCFP3A (fragment): monomeric optimized variant of ECFP (Kremers et al., 2006) mammalian codon-optimized
   1324..1830    +  CDS            RAPGEF3 (fragment): RPGF3_HUMAN - Also known as CGEF1, EPAC, EPAC1. Experimental evidence at protein level: Swiss-Prot protein existence level 1. Guanine nucleotide exchange factor (GEF) for RAP1A and RAP2A small GTPases that is activated by binding cAMP. Through simultaneous binding of PDE3B to RAPGEF3 and PIK3R6 is assembled in a signaling complex in which it activates the PI3K gamma complex and which is involved in angiogenesis. Plays a role in the modulation of the cAMP- induced dynamic control of endothelial barrier function through a pathway that is independent on Rho-mediated signaling. Required for the ac
   1844..2124    +  CDS            mTurquoise (fragment): enhanced monomeric variant of CFP (Goedhart et al., 2010) mammalian codon-optimized
   2159..2383    +  polyA_signal   bGH poly(A) signal: bovine growth hormone polyadenylation signal
   2387..2408    +  promoter       SV40 promoter (fragment): SV40 enhancer and early promoter
   2429..2857    +  rep_origin     f1 ori (sequence partly withheld): f1 bacteriophage origin of replication; arrow indicates direction of (+) strand synthesis
   2871..3200    +  promoter       SV40 promoter: SV40 enhancer and early promoter
   3267..4058    +  CDS            neo: KKA2_KLEPN - Also known as kan, nptII. Experimental evidence at protein level: Swiss-Prot protein existence level 1. Resistance to kanamycin, neomycin, paromomycin, ribostamycin, butirosin and gentamicin B. From Klebsiella pneumoniae.
   4082..4240    +  CDS            ble (fragment): BLE_KLEPN - Experimental evidence at protein level: Swiss-Prot protein existence level 1. Binding protein with a strong affinity to the bleomycin family of antibiotics. Binds to CL990; an antimitotic-antibiotic compound. From Klebsiella pneumoniae.
   4235..4356    +  polyA_signal   SV40 poly(A) signal: SV40 polyadenylation signal
   4429..4445    -  protein_bind   lac operator: The lac repressor binds to the lac operator to inhibit transcription in E. coli. This inhibition can be relieved by adding lactose or isopropyl-β-D-thiogalactopyranoside (IPTG). lac repressor encoded by lacI
   4453..4483    -  promoter       lac promoter: promoter for the E. coli lac operon
   4498..4519    -  protein_bind   CAP binding site: CAP binding activates transcription in the presence of cAMP. E. coli catabolite activator protein
   4532..4624    -  CDS            lacI (fragment): lac repressor; lacI; The lac repressor binds to the lac operator to inhibit transcription in E. coli. This inhibition can be relieved by adding lactose or isopropyl-β-D-thiogalactopyranoside (IPTG).
   4807..5395    -  rep_origin     ori: high-copy-number ColE1/pMB1/pBR322/pUC origin of replication
   5566..6426    -  CDS            AmpR: β-lactamase; bla; confers resistance to ampicillin, carbenicillin, and related antibiotics
   6427..6531    -  promoter       AmpR promoter: bla
>Addgene plasmid #225250 | pcDNA3.1(-)-qmTQ2-cAMP | addgene full sequence | sequence record 446184 | Addgene NGS Result
GACGGATCGGGAGATCTCCCGATCCCCTATGGTGCACTCTCAGTACAATCTGCTCTGATGCCGCATAGTT
AAGCCAGTATCTGCTCCCTGCTTGTGTGTTGGAGGTCGCTGAGTAGTGCGCGAGCAAAATTTAAGCTACA
ACAAGGCAAGGCTTGACCGACAATTGCATGAAGAATCTGCTTAGGGTTAGGCGTTTTGCGCTGCTTCGCG
ATGTACGGGCCAGATATACGCGTTGACATTGATTATTGACTAGTTATTAATAGTAATCAATTACGGGGTC
ATTAGTTCATAGCCCATATATGGAGTTCCGCGTTACATAACTTACGGTAAATGGCCCGCCTGGCTGACCG
CCCAACGACCCCCGCCCATTGACGTCAATAATGACGTATGTTCCCATAGTAACGCCAATAGGGACTTTCC
ATTGACGTCAATGGGTGGAGTATTTACGGTAAACTGCCCACTTGGCAGTACATCAAGTGTATCATATGCC
AAGTACGCCCCCTATTGACGTCAATGACGGTAAATGGCCCGCCTGGCATTATGCCCAGTACATGACCTTA
TGGGACTTTCCTACTTGGCAGTACATCTACGTATTAGTCATCGCTATTACCATGGTGATGCGGTTTTGGC
AGTACATCAATGGGCGTGGATAGCGGTTTGACTCACGGGGATTTCCAAGTCTCCACCCCATTGACGTCAA
TGGGAGTTTGTTTTGGCACCAAAATCAACGGGACTTTCCAAAATGTCGTAACAACTCCGCCCCATTGACG
CAAATGGGCGGTAGGCGTGTACGGTGGGAGGTCTATATAAGCAGAGCTCTCTGGCTAACTAGAGAACCCA
CTGCTTACTGGCTTATCGAAATTAATACGACTCACTATAGGGAGACCCAAGCTGGCTAGCGCCACCATGG
TGAGCAAGGGCGAGGAGCTGTTCACCGGGGTGGTGCCCATCCTGGTCGAGCTGGACGGCGACGTAAACGG
CCACAAGTTCAGCGTGTCCGGCGAGGGCGAGGGCGATGCCACCTACGGCAAGCTGACCCTGAAGTTCATC
TGCACCACCGGCAAGCTGCCCGTGCCCTGGCCCACCCTCGTGACCACCCTGTCCTGGGGCGTGCAGTGCT
TCGCCCGCTACCCCGACCACATGAAGCAGCACGACTTCTTCAAGTCCGCCATGCCCGAAGGCTACGTCCA
GGAGCGCACCATCTTCTTCAAGGACGACGGCAACTACAAGACCCGCGCCGAGGTGAAGTTCGAGGGCGAC
ACCCTGGTGAACCGCATCGAGCTGAAGGGCATCGACTTCAAGGAGGACGGCAACATCCTGGGGCACAAGC
TGGAGTACAACCGTGGTACCGAGGAGCTTGTTGAGGCTATGGCCCTCCTGTCCCAGCGAGGGCCTGATGC
CCTACTCACCGTGGCGCTCCGGAAGCCCCCAGGTCAGCGTACGGATGAAGAACTGGACCTGATCTTTGAA
GAGCTGCTGCATATCAAGGCGGTGGCACACCTTTCTAACTCGGTGAAGCGGGAACTAGCTGCTGTTCTGC
TCTTTGAACCACACAGCAAGGCAGGAACTGTGTTGTTCAGCCAGGGGGACAAGGGTACCTCGTGGTACAT
TATCTGGAAGGGATCTGTCAATGTGGTGACCCATGGCAAGGGGCTGGTGACCACGTTGCACGAGGGAGAT
GACTTTGGACAGCTGGCTCTGGTGAACGACGCACCTCGGGCAGCCACCATCATCCTTCGAGAAAATAACT
GTCACTTTCTGCGTGTGGACAAGCAGGACTTCAACCGCATCATCAAGGATGTGGAAGCAAAAACCATGAG
ACTGGAAGAAGCACTGGAATTCTTCAGCGACAACGTCTATATCACCGCCGACAAGCAGAAGAACGGCATC
AAGGCCAACTTCAAGATCCGCCACAACATCGAGGACGGCGGCGTGCAGCTCGCCGACCACTACCAGCAGA
ACACCCCCATCGGCGACGGCCCCGTGCTGCTGCCCGACAACCACTACCTGAGCACCCAGTCCAAGCTGAG
CAAAGACCCCAACGAGAAGCGCGATCACATGGTCCTGCTGGAGTTCGTGACCGCCGCCGGGATCACTCTC
GGCATGGACGAGCTGTACAAGTAACGAAGCTTAAGTTTAAACCGCTGATCAGCCTCGACTGTGCCTTCTA
GTTGCCAGCCATCTGTTGTTTGCCCCTCCCCCGTGCCTTCCTTGACCCTGGAAGGTGCCACTCCCACTGT
CCTTTCCTAATAAAATGAGGAAATTGCATCGCATTGTCTGAGTAGGTGTCATTCTATTCTGGGGGGTGGG
GTGGGGCAGGACAGCAAGGGGGAGGATTGGGAAGACAATAGCAGGCATGCTGGGGATGCGGTGGGCTCTA
TGGCTTCTGAGGCGGAAAGAACCAGCTGGGGCTCTAGGGGGTATCCCC
[124 nt withheld, positions 2429-2552]
C
[91 nt withheld, positions 2554-2644]
A
[49 nt withheld, positions 2646-2694]
CCTTTGACGTTGGAGTCCACGTTCTTT
[37 nt withheld, positions 2722-2758]
ACCCTATCTCGGTCTATTCTTTTGATTTATAAGGGATTTTGCCGATTTCGGCCTATTGGTTAAAAAATGA
GCTGATTTAACAAAAATTTAACGCGAATTAATTCTGTGGAATGTGTGTCAGTTAGGGTGTGGAAAGTCCC
CAGGCTCCCCAGCAGGCAGAAGTATGCAAAGCATGCATCTCAATTAGTCAGCAACCAGGTGTGGAAAGTC
CCCAGGCTCCCCAGCAGGCAGAAGTATGCAAAGCATGCATCTCAATTAGTCAGCAACCATAGTCCCGCCC
CTAACTCCGCCCATCCCGCCCCTAACTCCGCCCAGTTCCGCCCATTCTCCGCCCCATGGCTGACTAATTT
TTTTTATTTATGCAGAGGCCGAGGCCGCCTCTGCCTCTGAGCTATTCCAGAAGTAGTGAGGAGGCTTTTT
TGGAGGCCTAGGCTTTTGCAAAAAGCTCCCGGGAGCTTGTATATCCATTTTCGGATCTGATCAAGAGACA
GGATGAGGATCGTTTCGCATGATTGAACAAGATGGATTGCACGCAGGTTCTCCGGCCGCTTGGGTGGAGA
GGCTATTCGGCTATGACTGGGCACAACAGACAATCGGCTGCTCTGATGCCGCCGTGTTCCGGCTGTCAGC
GCAGGGGCGCCCGGTTCTTTTTGTCAAGACCGACCTGTCCGGTGCCCTGAATGAACTGCAGGACGAGGCA
GCGCGGCTATCGTGGCTGGCCACGACGGGCGTTCCTTGCGCAGCTGTGCTCGACGTTGTCACTGAAGCGG
GAAGGGACTGGCTGCTATTGGGCGAAGTGCCGGGGCAGGATCTCCTGTCATCTCACCTTGCTCCTGCCGA
GAAAGTATCCATCATGGCTGATGCAATGCGGCGGCTGCATACGCTTGATCCGGCTACCTGCCCATTCGAC
CACCAAGCGAAACATCGCATCGAGCGAGCACGTACTCGGATGGAAGCCGGTCTTGTCGATCAGGATGATC
TGGACGAAGAGCATCAGGGGCTCGCGCCAGCCGAACTGTTCGCCAGGCTCAAGGCGCGCATGCCCGACGG
CGAGGATCTCGTCGTGACCCATGGCGATGCCTGCTTGCCGAATATCATGGTGGAAAATGGCCGCTTTTCT
GGATTCATCGACTGTGGCCGGCTGGGTGTGGCGGACCGCTATCAGGACATAGCGTTGGCTACCCGTGATA
TTGCTGAAGAGCTTGGCGGCGAATGGGCTGACCGCTTCCTCGTGCTTTACGGTATCGCCGCTCCCGATTC
GCAGCGCATCGCCTTCTATCGCCTTCTTGACGAGTTCTTCTGAGCGGGACTCTGGGGTTCGAAATGACCG
ACCAAGCGACGCCCAACCTGCCATCACGAGATTTCGATTCCACCGCCGCCTTCTATGAAAGGTTGGGCTT
CGGAATCGTTTTCCGGGACGCCGGCTGGATGATCCTCCAGCGCGGGGATCTCATGCTGGAGTTCTTCGCC
CACCCCAACTTGTTTATTGCAGCTTATAATGGTTACAAATAAAGCAATAGCATCACAAATTTCACAAATA
AAGCATTTTTTTCACTGCATTCTAGTTGTGGTTTGTCCAAACTCATCAATGTATCTTATCATGTCTGTAT
ACCGTCGACCTCTAGCTAGAGCTTGGCGTAATCATGGTCATAGCTGTTTCCTGTGTGAAATTGTTATCCG
CTCACAATTCCACACAACATACGAGCCGGAAGCATAAAGTGTAAAGCCTGGGGTGCCTAATGAGTGAGCT
AACTCACATTAATTGCGTTGCGCTCACTGCCCGCTTTCCAGTCGGGAAACCTGTCGTGCCAGCTGCATTA
ATGAATCGGCCAACGCGCGGGGAGAGGCGGTTTGCGTATTGGGCGCTCTTCCGCTTCCTCGCTCACTGAC
TCGCTGCGCTCGGTCGTTCGGCTGCGGCGAGCGGTATCAGCTCACTCAAAGGCGGTAATACGGTTATCCA
CAGAATCAGGGGATAACGCAGGAAAGAACATGTGAGCAAAAGGCCAGCAAAAGGCCAGGAACCGTAAAAA
GGCCGCGTTGCTGGCGTTTTTCCATAGGCTCCGCCCCCCTGACGAGCATCACAAAAATCGACGCTCAAGT
CAGAGGTGGCGAAACCCGACAGGACTATAAAGATACCAGGCGTTTCCCCCTGGAAGCTCCCTCGTGCGCT
CTCCTGTTCCGACCCTGCCGCTTACCGGATACCTGTCCGCCTTTCTCCCTTCGGGAAGCGTGGCGCTTTC
TCATAGCTCACGCTGTAGGTATCTCAGTTCGGTGTAGGTCGTTCGCTCCAAGCTGGGCTGTGTGCACGAA
CCCCCCGTTCAGCCCGACCGCTGCGCCTTATCCGGTAACTATCGTCTTGAGTCCAACCCGGTAAGACACG
ACTTATCGCCACTGGCAGCAGCCACTGGTAACAGGATTAGCAGAGCGAGGTATGTAGGCGGTGCTACAGA
GTTCTTGAAGTGGTGGCCTAACTACGGCTACACTAGAAGAACAGTATTTGGTATCTGCGCTCTGCTGAAG
CCAGTTACCTTCGGAAAAAGAGTTGGTAGCTCTTGATCCGGCAAACAAACCACCGCTGGTAGCGGTGGTT
TTTTTGTTTGCAAGCAGCAGATTACGCGCAGAAAAAAAGGATCTCAAGAAGATCCTTTGATCTTTTCTAC
GGGGTCTGACGCTCAGTGGAACGAAAACTCACGTTAAGGGATTTTGGTCATGAGATTATCAAAAAGGATC
TTCACCTAGATCCTTTTAAATTAAAAATGAAGTTTTAAATCAATCTAAAGTATATATGAGTAAACTTGGT
CTGACAGTTACCAATGCTTAATCAGTGAGGCACCTATCTCAGCGATCTGTCTATTTCGTTCATCCATAGT
TGCCTGACTCCCCGTCGTGTAGATAACTACGATACGGGAGGGCTTACCATCTGGCCCCAGTGCTGCAATG
ATACCGCGAGACCCACGCTCACCGGCTCCAGATTTATCAGCAATAAACCAGCCAGCCGGAAGGGCCGAGC
GCAGAAGTGGTCCTGCAACTTTATCCGCCTCCATCCAGTCTATTAATTGTTGCCGGGAAGCTAGAGTAAG
TAGTTCGCCAGTTAATAGTTTGCGCAACGTTGTTGCCATTGCTACAGGCATCGTGGTGTCACGCTCGTCG
TTTGGTATGGCTTCATTCAGCTCCGGTTCCCAACGATCAAGGCGAGTTACATGATCCCCCATGTTGTGCA
AAAAAGCGGTTAGCTCCTTCGGTCCTCCGATCGTTGTCAGAAGTAAGTTGGCCGCAGTGTTATCACTCAT
GGTTATGGCAGCACTGCATAATTCTCTTACTGTCATGCCATCCGTAAGATGCTTTTCTGTGACTGGTGAG
TACTCAACCAAGTCATTCTGAGAATAGTGTATGCGGCGACCGAGTTGCTCTTGCCCGGCGTCAATACGGG
ATAATACCGCGCCACATAGCAGAACTTTAAAAGTGCTCATCATTGGAAAACGTTCTTCGGGGCGAAAACT
CTCAAGGATCTTACCGCTGTTGAGATCCAGTTCGATGTAACCCACTCGTGCACCCAACTGATCTTCAGCA
TCTTTTACTTTCACCAGCGTTTCTGGGTGAGCAAAAACAGGAAGGCAAAATGCCGCAAAAAAGGGAATAA
GGGCGACACGGAAATGTTGAATACTCATACTCTTCCTTTTTCAATATTATTGAAGCATTTATCAGGGTTA
TTGTCTCATGAGCGGATACATATTTGAATGTATTTAGAAAAATAAACAAATAGGGGTTCCGCGCACATTT
CCCCGAAAAGTGCCACCTGACGTC
